>Addgene plasmid #137872 | pPN455 | addgene full sequence | sequence record 271418 | Addgene NGS Result
CTTTCCTGCGTTATCCCCTGATTCTGTGGATAACCGTATTACCGCTAGCATGGATCTCGGGGACGTCTAA
CTACTAAGCGAGAGTAGGGAACTGCCAGGCATCAAATAAAACGAAAGGCTCAGTCGGAGGACTGGGCCTT
TCGTTTTATCTGTTGTTTGTCGGTGAACGCTCTCCTGAGTAGGACAAATCCGCCGGGAGCGGATTTGAAC
GTTGTGAAGCAACGGCCCGGAGGGTGGCGGGCAGGACGCCCGCCATAAACTGCCAGGCATCAAACTAAGC
AGAAGGCCATCCTGACGGATGGCCTTTTTGCGTTTCTACAAACTCTTCCTGTTAGTTAGTTACTTAAGCT
CGGGCCCCAAATAATGATTTTATTTTGACTGATAGTGACCTGTTCGTTGCAACAAATTGATAAGCAATGC
TTTTTTATAATGCCAACTTTGTACAAAAAAGCAGGCTTTAAAGGAACCGCCTTTTGCTGGCCTTTTGCTC
ACATGTGAGGGCCTATTTCCCATGATTCCTTCATATTTGCATATACGATACAAGGCTGTTAGAGAGATAA
TTGGAATTAATTTGACTGTAAACACAAAGATATTAGTACAAAATACGTGACGTAGAAAGTAATAATTTCT
TGGGTAGTTTGCAGTTTTAAAATTATGTTTTAAAATGGACTATCATATGCTTACCGTAACTTGAAAGTAT
TTCGATTTCTTGGCTTTATATATCTTGTGGAAAGGACGAAACACCGTTGGGGAGACGAGCTTTCAAGTTT
TAGAGCTAGAAATAGCAAGTTAAAATAAGGCTAGTCCGTTATCAACTTGAAAAAGTGGCACCGAGTCGGT
GCTTTTTTGTTTTAGAGCTAGAAATAGCAAGTTAAAATAAGGCTAGTCCGTTTTTAGCGCGTGCGCCAAT
TCTGCAGACAAATGGCTCTAGAGACCGGCGCCGCTACAGGGCGCGTCCCATTCGCCATTCAGGCTGCGCA
ACTGTTGGGAAGGGCGATCGGTGCGGGCCTCTTCGCTATTACGCCAGCTGGCGAAAGGGGGATGTGCTGC
AAGGCGATTAAGTTGGGTAACGCCAGGGTTTTCCCAGTCACGACGTTGTAAAACGACGGCCAGTGAGCGC
GCGTAATACGACTCACTATAGGGCGAATTGGGTACCGGGCCCCCCCTCGAGGTCCTCCAGCTTTTGTTCC
CTTTAGTGAGGGTTAATTGCGCGCTTGGCGTAATCATGGTCATAGCTGTTTCCTGTGTGAAATTGTTATC
CGCTCACAATTCCACACAACATACGAGCCGGAAGCATAAAGTGTAAAGCCTGGGGTGCCTAATGAGTGAG
CTAACTCACATTAATTGCGTTGCGCTCACTGCCCGCTTTCCACCGGTGGTCTCTCTAGAGGTACCCGTTA
CATAACTTACGGTAAATGGCCCGATCTAGACCCAGCTTTCTTGTACAAAGTTGGCATTATAAGAAAGCAT
TGCTTATCAATTTGTTGCAACGAACAGGTCACTATCAGTCAAAATAAAATCATTATTTGCCATCCAGCTG
CAGCTCTGGCCCGTGTCTCAAAATCTCTGATGTTACATTGCACAAGATAAAAATATATCATCATGAACAA
TAAAACTGTCTGCTTACATAAACAGTAATACAAGGGGTGTTATGAGCCATATTCAACGGGAAACGTCGAG
GCCGCGATTAAATTCCAACATGGATGCTGATTTATATGGGTATAAATGGGCTCGCGATAATGTCGGGCAA
TCAGGTGCGACAATCTATCGCTTGTATGGGAAGCCCGATGCGCCAGAGTTGTTTCTGAAACATGGCAAAG
GTAGCGTTGCCAATGATGTTACAGATGAGATGGTCAGACTAAACTGGCTGACGGAATTTATGCCTCTTCC
GACCATCAAGCATTTTATCCGTACTCCTGATGATGCATGGTTACTCACCACTGCGATCCCCGGAAAAACA
GCATTCCAGGTATTAGAAGAATATCCTGATTCAGGTGAAAATATTGTTGATGCGCTGGCAGTGTCCCTGC
GCCGGTTGCATTCGATTCCTGTTTGTAATTGTCCTTTTAACAGCGATCGCGTATTTCGTCTCGCTCAGGC
GCAATCACGAATGAATAACGGTTTGGTTGATGCGAGTGATTTTGATGACGAGCGTAATGGCTGGCCTGTT
GAACAAGTCTGGAAAGAAATGCATAAACTTTTGCCATTCTCACCGGATTCAGTCGTCACTCATGGTGATT
TCTCACTTGATAACCTTATTTTTGACGAGGGGAAATTAATAGGTTGTATTGATGTTGGACGAGTCGGAAT
CGCAGACCGATACCAGGATCTTGCCATCCTATGGAACTGCCTCGGTGAGTTTTCTCCTTCATTACAGAAA
CGGCTTTTTCAAAAATATGGTATTGATAATCCTGATATGAATAAATTGCAGTTTCATTTGATGCTCGATG
AGTTTTTCTAATCAGAATTGGTTAATTGGTTGTAACATTATTCAGATTGGGCCCCGTTCCACTGAGCGTC
AGACCCCGTAGAAAAGATCAAAGGATCTTCTTGAGATCCTTTTTTTCTGCGCGTAATCTGCTGCTTGCAA
ACAAAAAAACCACCGCTACCAGCGGTGGTTTGTTTGCCGGATCAAGAGCTACCAACTCTTTTTCCGAAGG
TAACTGGCTTCAGCAGAGCGCAGATACCAAATACTGTTCTTCTAGTGTAGCCGTAGTTAGGCCACCACTT
CAAGAACTCTGTAGCACCGCCTACATACCTCGCTCTGCTAATCCTGTTACCAGTGGCTGCTGCCAGTGGC
GATAAGTCGTGTCTTACCGGGTTGGACTCAAGACGATAGTTACCGGATAAGGCGCAGCGGTCGGGCTGAA
CGGGGGGTTCGTGCACACAGCCCAGCTTGGAGCGAACGACCTACACCGAACTGAGATACCTACAGCGTGA
GCTATGAGAAAGCGCCACGCTTCCCGAAGGGAGAAAGGCGGACAGGTATCCGGTAAGCGGCAGGGTCGGA
ACAGGAGAGCGCACGAGGGAGCTTCCAGGGGGAAACGCCTGGTATCTTTATAGTCCTGTCGGGTTTCGCC
ACCTCTGACTTGAGCGTCGATTTTTGTGATGCTCGTCAGGGGGGCGGAGCCTATGGAAAAACGCCAGCAA
CGCGGCCTTTTTACGGTTCCTGGCCTTTTGCTGGCCTTTTGCTCACATGGT
Features (pLannotate 1.2.2; 19 found; start..end, strand, type, name):
      1..46      +  rep_origin     RSF ori (fragment): Plasmids containing the RSF 1030 origin of replication can be propagated in E. coli cells that contain additional plasmids with compatible origins.
    103..189     +  terminator     rrnB T1 terminator: Escherichia coli rrnB; transcription terminator T1 from the E. coli rrnB gene
    281..308     +  terminator     rrnB T2 terminator: transcription terminator T2 from the E. coli rrnB gene
    358..457     +  protein_bind   attL1: mutant version of attL; recombination site for the Gateway® LR reaction LR Clonase™
    497..737     +  promoter       U6 promoter: RNA polymerase III promoter for human U6 snRNA
    767..842     +  misc_RNA       gRNA scaffold: guide RNA scaffold for the Streptococcus pyogenes CRISPR/Cas9 system
    849..892     +  misc_RNA       gRNA scaffold (fragment): guide RNA scaffold for the Streptococcus pyogenes CRISPR/Cas9 system
    938..956     -  rep_origin     f1 ori (fragment): f1 bacteriophage origin of replication; arrow indicates direction of (+) strand synthesis
    961..1116    -  CDS            lacZα (fragment): LacZα fragment of β-galactosidase; lacZ fragment
   1124..1142    +  promoter       T7 promoter: promoter for bacteriophage T7 RNA polymerase
   1151..1174    -  misc_feature   MCS (fragment): pBluescript multiple cloning site
   1190..1208    -  promoter       T3 promoter: promoter for bacteriophage T3 RNA polymerase
   1253..1269    -  protein_bind   lac operator: The lac repressor binds to the lac operator to inhibit transcription in E. coli. This inhibition can be relieved by adding lactose or isopropyl-β-D-thiogalactopyranoside (IPTG). lac repressor encoded by lacI
   1277..1307    -  promoter       lac promoter: promoter for the E. coli lac operon
   1322..1343    -  protein_bind   CAP binding site: CAP binding activates transcription in the presence of cAMP. E. coli catabolite activator protein
   1396..1423    +  enhancer       CMV enhancer (fragment): human cytomegalovirus immediate early enhancer; contains an 18-bp deletion relative to the standard CMV enhancer
   1430..1529    -  protein_bind   attL2: mutant version of attL; recombination site for the Gateway® LR reaction LR Clonase™
   1652..2461    +  CDS            KanR: aminoglycoside phosphotransferase; aph(3')-Ia; confers resistance to kanamycin in bacteria or G418 (Geneticin®) in eukaryotes
   2551..3139    +  rep_origin     ori: high-copy-number ColE1/pMB1/pBR322/pUC origin of replication
