[The description below was written by a language model from this plasmid's Addgene catalogue record and pLannotate feature annotations shown in this document.]
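Description:
pPN455 is a small (about 3.2 kb) guide RNA expression plasmid built on the pGEP179_pX330K backbone and catalogued as a mammalian expression/CRISPR vector. It is propagated in E. coli from a high-copy ColE1/pUC-type origin and selected with kanamycin through an aph(3')-Ia (KanR) gene. rrnB T1 and T2 terminators sit upstream of the cloning region, where they would insulate it from read-through transcription in bacteria. A short RSF origin fragment is also annotated but appears to be only a remnant.

The payload is a human U6 RNA polymerase III promoter driving a single guide RNA targeting human POGZ, designed for CRISPR activation (CRISPRa). The roughly 30-nt gap between the promoter and the scaffold fits the position of the spacer. It is followed by a Streptococcus pyogenes Cas9 gRNA scaffold, and the annotation then picks up a second partial scaffold match, which may reflect a modified or extended scaffold; the record does not explain it. No Cas9 or dCas9-activator coding sequence is annotated, so the effector must be supplied separately.

The U6-gRNA unit lies between attL1 and attL2 sites, giving the plasmid the architecture of a Gateway entry clone from which the cassette could be moved into a destination vector by LR recombination. That fits the associated publication's multiplexed gRNA piggyBac transposon system for inducing CRISPRi and CRISPRa in human pluripotent stem cells, although no transposon repeats are annotated in this plasmid. Also inside the att-flanked region are pBluescript-derived remnants (lacZα fragment, lac promoter and operator, T7 and T3 promoters, MCS fragment) and a tiny CMV enhancer fragment, which appear to be cloning leftovers.
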