Addgene plasmid #137872: pPN455
Purpose: Expression of gRNA targeting POGZ for CRISPRa; U6 promoter
Depositing lab: Lindy Barrett. Depositing organization: Broad Institute. Publication: A multiplexed gRNA piggyBac transposon system facilitates efficient induction of CRISPRi and CRISPRa in human pluripotent stem cells. Hazelbaker DZ, Beccard A, Angelini G, Mazzucato P, Messana A, Lam D, Eggan K, Barrett LE. Sci Rep. 2020 Jan 20;10(1):635. doi: 10.1038/s41598-020-57500-1. PubMed 31959800.
Backbone
  Vector backbone: pGEP179_pX330K
  Vector type: Mammalian Expression, CRISPR
Growth in bacteria
  Bacterial resistance: Kanamycin, 50 μg/mL
  Growth temperature: 30°C
  Growth strain: NEB Stable
  Copy number: High Copy
Gene/Insert
  Gene/Insert name: POGZ
  gRNA/shRNA sequence: TTGGGGAGACGAGCTTTCAA
  Species: H. sapiens (human)
  Entrez Gene: POGZ (a.k.a. MRD37, WHSUS, ZNF280E, ZNF635, ZNF635m)
  Promoter: U6
  Cloning method: Restriction Enzyme; 5′ cloning site Unknown (unknown if destroyed)
Terms and licenses: Academic/Nonprofit Terms; Industry Terms: Not Available to Industry
How to cite: pPN455 was a gift from Lindy Barrett (Addgene plasmid # 137872 ; http://n2t.net/addgene:137872 ; RRID:Addgene_137872)
